Addgene plasmid #37323: p45sheLL
Depositing lab: John Schiller. Depositing organization: National Cancer Institute (NCI). Publication: Genital transmission of HPV in a mouse model is potentiated by nonoxynol-9 and inhibited by carrageenan. Roberts JN, Buck CB, Thompson CD, Kines R, Bernardo M, Choyke PL, Lowy DR, Schiller JT. Nat Med. 2007 Jul;13(7):857-61. Epub 2007 Jul 1. 10.1038/nm1598 PubMed 17603495.
Backbone
  Vector backbone: custom
  Vector type: Mammalian Expression
Growth in bacteria
  Bacterial resistance: Ampicillin, 100 μg/mL
  Growth temperature: 37°C
  Growth strain: DH5alpha
  Copy number: Unknown
Gene/Insert
  Gene/Insert name: HPV45L1+L2 (alt name: p45LLw)
  Species: H. sapiens (human)
  Promoter: CMV
  Cloning method: Unknown
  Sequencing primers: 5′ NA; 3′ NA
Terms and licenses: Academic/Nonprofit Terms; Industry Terms: Not Available to Industry
How to cite: p45sheLL was a gift from John Schiller (Addgene plasmid # 37323 ; http://n2t.net/addgene:37323 ; RRID:Addgene_37323)
