[The description below was written by a language model from this plasmid's Addgene catalogue record and pLannotate feature annotations shown in this document.]
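Description:
p45sheLL is a mammalian expression plasmid of about 10.8 kb, built on a custom backbone, that co-expresses the two capsid proteins of human papillomavirus type 45. It is propagated in E. coli through a high-copy ColE1/pUC-type origin and selected with ampicillin via the β-lactamase gene. An f1 phage origin is also present.

The payload is a single bicistronic transcription unit. A CMV enhancer/promoter region sits upstream; the annotation also picks up short tet-operator-like fragments next to the minimal CMV element, which suggests a CMV/TO-style promoter, although the catalogue simply lists CMV. This drives the major capsid protein L1. L1 is followed by a picornavirus-type IRES, which allows cap-independent translation of the minor capsid protein L2 from the same mRNA. The automated annotation matched these reading frames to HPV18 L1 and HPV11 L2, which are only the nearest reference homologues; the catalogue entry identifies both as HPV45, and the "human" species field reflects the viral host. A WPRE downstream of L2 enhances transcript stability and export, and a bovine growth hormone polyadenylation signal terminates the unit. A residual attB2 site and a multiple cloning site fragment are cloning remnants.

Elsewhere, SV40 promoter fragments, partial bleomycin/Zeocin resistance sequences, a stretch with an incidental LINE-1-like match and an SV40 poly(A) signal are annotated. The resistance gene appears only as fragments, so a functional mammalian selection marker cannot be assumed.

Co-expression of L1 and L2 in mammalian cells yields self-assembling papillomavirus capsids. The associated publication, on genital HPV transmission in a mouse model, is consistent with use for producing HPV45 pseudovirions.
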