Features (pLannotate 1.2.2; 30 found; start..end, strand, type, name):
     25..1563    +  CDS            L1 (fragment) (sequence withheld): VL1_HPV18 - Experimental evidence at protein level: Swiss-Prot protein existence level 1. Forms an icosahedral capsid with a T=7 symmetry and a 50 nm diameter. The capsid is composed of 72 pentamers linked to each other by disulfide bonds and associated with L2 proteins. Binds to heparan sulfate proteoglycans on cell surface of basal layer keratinocytes to provide initial virion attachment. This binding mediates a conformational change in the virus capsid that facilitates efficient infection. The virion enters the host cell via endocytosis. During virus trafficking, L1 protein dissociates from
   1586..1606    -  promoter       SRα promoter (fragment): hybrid promoter consisting of the SV40 early promoter plus part of the long terminal repeat of human T-lymphotrophic virus 1
   1618..1708    +  ncRNA          Entero 5 CRE: Accession: RF00386 - Enterovirus 5' cloverleaf cis-acting replication element
   2006..2254    +  ncRNA          IRES Picorna: Accession: RF00229 - Picornavirus internal ribosome entry site (IRES)
   2278..3654    +  CDS            L2: VL2_HPV11 - Experimental evidence at protein level: Swiss-Prot protein existence level 1. Minor protein of the capsid that localizes along the inner surface of the virion, within the central cavities beneath the L1 pentamers. Plays a role in capsid stabilization through interaction with the major capsid protein L1. Once the virion enters the host cell, L2 escorts the genomic DNA into the nucleus by promoting escape from the endosomal compartments and traffic through the host Golgi network. Mechanistically, the C-terminus of L2 possesses a cell-penetrating peptide that protudes from the host en
   3665..3689    -  protein_bind   attB2: mutant version of attB; recombination site for the Gateway® BP reaction BP Clonase™
   3704..3751    +  misc_feature   MCS (fragment): pBluescript multiple cloning site
   3751..4339    +  misc_feature   WPRE: woodchuck hepatitis virus posttranscriptional regulatory element
   4382..4606    +  polyA_signal   bGH poly(A) signal: bovine growth hormone polyadenylation signal
   4610..4631    +  promoter       SV40 promoter (fragment): SV40 enhancer and early promoter
   4652..5080    +  rep_origin     f1 ori (sequence partly withheld): f1 bacteriophage origin of replication; arrow indicates direction of (+) strand synthesis
   5085..5158    +  promoter       SV40 promoter (fragment): SV40 enhancer and early promoter
   5156..5611    +  CDS            LIN1_NYCCO (fragment): Protein predicted: Swiss-Prot protein existence level 4. From Nycticebus coucang (Slow loris).
   7036..7406    +  CDS            BleoR (fragment): antibiotic-binding protein; Sh ble from Streptoalloteichus hindustanus; confers resistance to bleomycin, phleomycin, and Zeocin™
   7416..7541    +  CDS            ble (fragment): BLE_KLEPN - Experimental evidence at protein level: Swiss-Prot protein existence level 1. Binding protein with a strong affinity to the bleomycin family of antibiotics. Binds to CL990; an antimitotic-antibiotic compound. From Klebsiella pneumoniae.
   7536..7657    +  polyA_signal   SV40 poly(A) signal: SV40 polyadenylation signal
   7728..7750    -  protein_bind   lac operator (fragment): The lac repressor binds to the lac operator to inhibit transcription in E. coli. This inhibition can be relieved by adding lactose or isopropyl-β-D-thiogalactopyranoside (IPTG). lac repressor encoded by lacI
   7754..7784    -  promoter       lac promoter: promoter for the E. coli lac operon
   7799..7820    -  protein_bind   CAP binding site: CAP binding activates transcription in the presence of cAMP. E. coli catabolite activator protein
   7833..7925    -  CDS            lacI (fragment): lac repressor; lacI; The lac repressor binds to the lac operator to inhibit transcription in E. coli. This inhibition can be relieved by adding lactose or isopropyl-β-D-thiogalactopyranoside (IPTG).
   8108..8693    -  rep_origin     ori: high-copy-number ColE1/pMB1/pBR322/pUC origin of replication
   8864..9724    -  CDS            AmpR: β-lactamase; bla; confers resistance to ampicillin, carbenicillin, and related antibiotics
   9725..9829    -  promoter       AmpR promoter: bla
   9888..9940    -  misc_feature   bom (fragment): basis of mobility region from pBR322
  10095..10474   +  enhancer       CMV enhancer: human cytomegalovirus immediate early enhancer
  10547..10564   -  promoter       CMV promoter (fragment): human cytomegalovirus (CMV) immediate early promoter
  10627..10678   +  promoter       CMVd2 promoter: truncated human cytomegalovirus (CMV) immediate early promoter that yields moderately reduced expression relative to the full-length promoter
  10680..10699   +  promoter       PLtetO-1 promoter (fragment): modified phage lambda PL promoter with tet operator sites (Lutz and Bujard, 1997)
  10701..10720   +  promoter       PLtetO-1 promoter (fragment): modified phage lambda PL promoter with tet operator sites (Lutz and Bujard, 1997)
  10728..10761   +  promoter       TRE3GV promoter (fragment): 3rd-generation Tet-responsive promoter that can be activated by binding of Tet-On® 3G, optimized for retroviral and lentiviral vectors
>Addgene plasmid #37323 | p45sheLL | depositor full sequence | sequence record 46910 | p45sheLL sequence 10814 bps
TCCGGGGGATCCACTAGAGCCACC
[1539 nt withheld, positions 25-1563]
TGAGCCCGGTGGATCCCAATCAAGCTTTTTGCAAAAGCCTAGGGCTCGAGGAAGCTTAAAACAGCTCTGG
GGTTGTACCCACCCCAGAGGCCCACGTGGCGGCTAGTACTCCGGTATTGCGGTACCCTTGTACGCCTGTT
TTATACTCCCTTCCCGTAACTTAGACGCACAAAACCAAGTTCAATAGAAGGGGGTACAAACCAGTACCAC
CACGAACAAGCACTTCTGTTTCCCCGGTGATGTCGTATAGACTGCTTGCGTGGTTGAAAGCGACGGATCC
GTTATCCGCTTATGTACTTCGAGAAGCCCAGTACCACCTCGGAATCTTCGATGCGTTGCGCTCAGCACTC
AACCCCAGAGTGTAGCTTAGGCTGATGAGTCTGGACATCCCTCACCGGTGACGGTGGTCCAGGCTGCGTT
GGCGGCCTACCTATGGCTAACGCCATGGGACGCTAGTTGTGAACAAGGTGTGAAGAGCCTATTGAGCTAC
ATAAGAATCCTCCGGCCCCTGAATGCGGCTAATCCCAACCTCGGAGCAGGTGGTCACAAACCAGTGATTG
GCCTGTCGTAACGCGCAAGTCCGTGGCGGAACCGACTACTTTGGGTGTCCGTGTTTCCTTTTATTTTATT
GTGGCTGCTTATGGTGACAATCACAGATTGTTATCATAAAGCGAATTGGATTGCGGCCGCTCTAGAGCCA
CCATGGTCAGTCATAGGGCCGCCAGGAGGAAGAGAGCAAGCGCCACCGATCTGTACCGCACCTGCAAACA
GAGTGGCACCTGTCCACCCGACGTCATCAATAAGGTCGAGGGGACCACACTGGCCGACAAGATCCTGCAA
TGGAGCTCATTGGGCATCTTCCTCGGCGGGTTGGGGATCGGCACAGGGTCCGGCAGCGGCGGGAGGACCG
GATACGTGCCACTGGGCGGGCGCAGCAACACCGTCGTCGACGTCGGGCCAACCCGCCCCCCCGTCGTCAT
CGAGCCCGTGGGCCCCACCGACCCCAGCATCGTCACCCTCGTGGAAGACAGTTCCGTCGTCGCAAGCGGC
GCCCCCGTCCCAACCTTCACCGGCACAAGCGGCTTCGAGATCACCAGCAGCGGCACCACAACCCCCGCCG
TCCTCGATATTACCCCCACCGTCGATAGCGTCAGCATCAGCAGCACCTCCTTCACCAACCCAGCCTTCAG
CGACCCAAGCATCATCGAGGTCCCACAGACCGGCGAAGTCAGCGGCAACATCTTCGTCGGCACCCCCACC
AGCGGGTCTCACGGCTACGAAGAGATCCCACTGCAGACCTTCGCCAGCAGCGGCAGCGGCACCGAGCCAA
TCTCCTCCACACCATTGCCCACCGTCAGAAGAGTGGCCGGCCCAAGGCTCTACTCCCGCGCCAACCAGCA
AGTCAGGGTCAGTACAAGCCAGTTCCTGACCCACCCAAGCAGCCTCGTCACCTTCGACAACCCCGCCTAC
GAGCCACTCGATACAACCTTGAGTTTCGAACCCACATCCAACGTCCCCGACAGTGACTTCATGGACATCA
TCAGGCTCCACCGCCCCGCCCTGAGTAGCCGCAGGGGGACCGTCCGCTTCTCCCGCCTCGGCCAGCGCGC
CACAATGTTCACCAGGTCCGGCAAGCAGATCGGCGGCCGCGTGCACTTCTATCACGACATCTCTCCAATC
GCCGCCACCGAAGAGATCGAGCTCCAACCCCTGATCTCCGCCACCAACGACTCCGATCTCTTCGACGTGT
ACGCCGATTTTCCGCCACCCGCCAGTACCACCCCCTCAACCATCCATAAGAGCTTCACCTACCCCAAATA
CAGTCTCACAATGCCCAGCACCGCCGCCAGTAGCTATTCCAACGTCACCGTGCCCCTGACCAGCGCCTGG
GACGTGCCCATCTACACCGGGCCCGATATCATCCTCCCGAGTCACACCCCCATGTGGCCCTCCACCAGCC
CCACAAACGCCAGTACAACAACATACATCGGCATCCACGGGACCCAGTACTACCTGTGGCCCTGGTACTA
CTACTTCCCCAAGAAGAGGAAGAGGATCCCATACTTCTTCGCCGACGGGTTCGTCGCCGCATGAGCCCGG
GACCCAGCTTTCTTGTACAAAGTGGTTCGATCTAGAATGGCTAGTGGATCCCCCGGGCTGCAGGAATTCG
ATATCAAGCTTATCGATAATCAACCTCTGGATTACAAAATTTGTGAAAGATTGACTGGTATTCTTAACTA
TGTTGCTCCTTTTACGCTATGTGGATACGCTGCTTTAATGCCTTTGTATCATGCTATTGCTTCCCGTATG
GCTTTCATTTTCTCCTCCTTGTATAAATCCTGGTTGCTGTCTCTTTATGAGGAGTTGTGGCCCGTTGTCA
GGCAACGTGGCGTGGTGTGCACTGTGTTTGCTGACGCAACCCCCACTGGTTGGGGCATTGCCACCACCTG
TCAGCTCCTTTCCGGGACTTTCGCTTTCCCCCTCCCTATTGCCACGGCGGAACTCATCGCCGCCTGCCTT
GCCCGCTGCTGGACAGGGGCTCGGCTGTTGGGCACTGACAATTCCGTGGTGTTGTCGGGGAAATCATCGT
CCTTTCCTTGGCTGCTCGCCTGTGTTGCCACCTGGATTCTGCGCGGGACGTCCTTCTGCTACGTCCCTTC
GGCCCTCAATCCAGCGGACCTTCCTTCCCGCGGCCTGCTGCCGGCTCTGCGGCCTCTTCCGCGTCTTCGC
CTTCGCCCTCAGACGAGTCGGATCTCCCTTTGGGCCGCCTCCCCGCATCGATACCGTCGGCCCGTTTAAA
CCCGCTGATCAGCCTCGACTGTGCCTTCTAGTTGCCAGCCATCTGTTGTTTGCCCCTCCCCCGTGCCTTC
CTTGACCCTGGAAGGTGCCACTCCCACTGTCCTTTCCTAATAAAATGAGGAAATTGCATCGCATTGTCTG
AGTAGGTGTCATTCTATTCTGGGGGGTGGGGTGGGGCAGGACAGCAAGGGGGAGGATTGGGAAGACAATA
GCAGGCATGCTGGGGATGCGGTGGGCTCTATGGCTTCTGAGGCGGAAAGAACCAGCTGGGGCTCTAGGGG
GTATCCCC
[124 nt withheld, positions 4652-4775]
C
[91 nt withheld, positions 4777-4867]
A
[49 nt withheld, positions 4869-4917]
CCTTTGACGTTGGAGTCCACGTTCTTT
[37 nt withheld, positions 4945-4981]
ACCCTATCTCGGTCTATTCTTTTGATTTATAAGGGATTTTGCCGATTTCGGCCTATTGGTTAAAAAATGA
GCTGATTTAACAAAAATTTAACGCGAATTAATTCTGTGGAATGTGTGTCAGTTAGGGTGTGGAAAGTCCC
CAGGCTCCCCAGCAGGCAGAAGTATGCAAAGCATGCAGAATTCTATCAAATATTTAAAGAAAAAAAAATT
GTATCAACTTTCTACAATCTCTTTCAGAAGACAGAAGCAGAGGGAATACTTCCTAAATCATTCAACTAGG
CCAGCATTACCTTAATACCGGAACTAGAAAATGACATTACAAGAAAAGAAAACAACAGACCAATATCTCT
CATGAACAAAGATACAAACATTTTCAACAAAATATTAGCAAAAAGAATCCAAGAATGTATCAAAAAATAT
ACACCACAACCAAGTAGAATTTATTCCAGATATGTAAGGGTGGTTCAACGTTTGAAAATCAATTAACGTA
ATTTGTCCCATCAACAGGTTAAAGAAGAAAATCACATGGTCATATTGATAGACACAGAAAAAGCATTTGA
CAAAATTTAACACCCATTCATGATGCAATCTCTCAGTAAACTAGGAATAGAGGAAAACTTCCTCAGCTTG
AATGTACCTTCCTCTCAATTTTGCTATGAACCTGAAACTCCTCTTAAAAAATAAAGTTTTTCATTTAAAA
AGAAAACAAAAAACATGGAGGAGCGTTGATGTATCTCATTTTAGACCAATCAGCTATGGATAGTTAGGCG
ACAGCACAGATAGCTGCTGTACTTCTGTTTCTGGCAATGTTCCAGACTACATTTAAAAAATTTTTAATTA
TAGACTTGTACTTAATGTTCAAGAAAAATATGAAAATGGCTTTGCCGTGTTAATGCTACTCTTTTTTAAA
AAAAACTAAAGTTCAAACTTTATTTATATTTCATTAGTTTTTTAGCTACTGTTCTTTTTCTGTTCTGGGA
TCTCATTCAGAATGCCACATTACATATAATTCTCATGTCTCCTTGGGTTCCTCTTAGTTTTGACAGTTCC
TCAGACTTTTCTTATTTTTGATGACCTTGACAGTTTTGAGGAGTACTGGTTAGATATAGGGTAATGGTTT
TTAAAGTATATTTGTCATGATTTATACTGGGGTAAGGGTTTGGGGAGGAAGCCCATGGGGTAAAGTACTG
TTCTCATCACATCATATCAAGGTTATATACCATCAATATTGCCACAGATGTTACTTAGCCTTTTAATATT
TCTCTAATTTAGTGTATATGCAATGATAGTTCTCTGATTTCTGAGATTGAGTTTCTCATGTGTAATGATT
ATTTAGAGTTTCTCTTTCATCTGTTCAAATTTTTGTCTAGTTTTATTTTTTACTGATTTGTAAGACTTCT
TTTTATAATCTGCATATTACAATTCTCTTTACTGGGGTGTTGCAAATATTTTCTGTCATTCTATGGCCTG
ACTTTTCTTAATGGTTTTTTAATTTTAAAAATAAGTCTTAATATTCATGCAATCTAATTAACAATCTTTT
CTTTGTGGTTAGGACTTTGAGTCATAAGAAATTTTTCTCTACACTGAAGTCATGATGGCATGCTTCTATA
TTATTTTCTAAAAGATTTAAAGTTTTGCCTTCTCCATTTAGACTTATAATTCACTGGAATTTTTTTGTGT
GTATGGTATGACATATGGGTTCCCTTTTATTTTTTACATATAAATATATTTCCCTGTTTTTCTAAAAAAG
AAAAAGATCATCATTTTCCCATTGTAAAATGCCATATTTTTTTCATAGGTCACTTACATATATCAATGGG
TCTGTTTCTGAGCTCTACTCTATTTTATCAGCCTCACTGTCTATCCCCACACATCTCATGCTTTGCTCTA
AATCTTGATATTTAGTGGAACATTCTTTCCCATTTTGTTCTACAAGAATATTTTTGTTATTGTCTTTTGG
GCTTCTATATACATTTTAGAATGAGGTTGGCAAGTTAACAAACAGCTTTTTTGGGGTGAACATATTGACT
ACAAATTTATGTGGAAAGAAAGTACCAAGTTGACCAGTGCCGTTCCGGTGCTCACCGCGCGCGACGTCGC
CGGAGCGGTCGAGTTCTGGACCGACCGGCTCGGGTTCTCCCGGGACTTCGTGGAGGACGACTTCGCCGGT
GTGGTCCGGGACGACGTGACCCTGTTCATCAGCGCGGTCCAGGACCAGGTGGTGCCGGACAACACCCTGG
CCTGGGTGTGGGTGCGCGGCCTGGACGAGCTGTACGCCGAGTGGTCGGAGGTCGTGTCCACGAACTTCCG
GGACGCCTCCGGGCCGGCCATGACCGAGATCGGCGAGCAGCCGTGGGGGCGGGAGTTCGCCCTGCGCGAC
CCGGCCGGCAACTGCGTGCACTTCGTGGCCGAGGAGCAGGACTGACACGTGCTACGAGATTTCGATTCCA
CCGCCGCCTTCTATGAAAGGTTGGGCTTCGGAATCGTTTTCCGGGACGCCGGCTGGATGATCCTCCAGCG
CGGGGATCTCATGCTGGAGTTCTTCGCCCACCCCAACTTGTTTATTGCAGCTTATAATGGTTACAAATAA
AGCAATAGCATCACAAATTTCACAAATAAAGCATTTTTTTCACTGCATTCTAGTTGTGGTTTGTCCAAAC
TCATCAATGTATCTTATCATGTCTGTATACCGTCGACCTCTAGCTAGAGCTTGGCGTAATCATGGTCATA
GCTGTTTCCTGTGTGAAATTGTTATCCGCTCACAATTCCACACAACATACGAGCCGGAAGCATAAAGTGT
AAAGCCTGGGGTGCCTAATGAGTGAGCTAACTCACATTAATTGCGTTGCGCTCACTGCCCGCTTTCCAGT
CGGGAAACCTGTCGTGCCAGCTGCATTAATGAATCGGCCAACGCGCGGGGAGAGGCGGTTTGCGTATTGG
GCGCTCTTCCGCTTCCTCGCTCACTGACTCGCTGCGCTCGGTCGTTCGGCTGCGGCGAGCGGTATCAGCT
CACTCAAAGGCGGTAATACGGTTATCCACAGAATCAGGGGATAACGCAGGAAAGAACATGTGAGCAAAAG
GCCAGCAAAAGGCCAGGAACCGTAAAAAGGCCGCGTTGCTGGCGTTTTTCCATAGGCTCCGCCCCCCTGA
CGAGCATCACAAAAATCGACGCTCAAGTCAGAGGTGGCGAAACCCGACAGGACTATAAAGATACCAGGCG
TTTCCCCCTGGAAGCTCCCTCGTGCGCTCTCCTGTTCCGACCCTGCCGCTTACCGGATACCTGTCCGCCT
TTCTCCCTTCGGGAAGCGTGGCGCTTTCTCATAGCTCACGCTGTAGGTATCTCAGTTCGGTGTAGGTCGT
TCGCTCCAAGCTGGGCTGTGTGCACGAACCCCCCGTTCAGCCCGACCGCTGCGCCTTATCCGGTAACTAT
CGTCTTGAGTCCAACCCGGTAAGACACGACTTATCGCCACTGGCAGCAGCCACTGGTAACAGGATTAGCA
GAGCGAGGTATGTAGGCGGTGCTACAGAGTTCTTGAAGTGGTGGCCTAACTACGGCTACACTAGAAGAAC
AGTATTTGGTATCTGCGCTCTGCTGAAGCCAGTTACCTTCGGAAAAAGAGTTGGTAGCTCTTGATCCGGC
AAACAAACCACCGCTGGTAGCGGTTTTTTTGTTTGCAAGCAGCAGATTACGCGCAGAAAAAAAGGATCTC
AAGAAGATCCTTTGATCTTTTCTACGGGGTCTGACGCTCAGTGGAACGAAAACTCACGTTAAGGGATTTT
GGTCATGAGATTATCAAAAAGGATCTTCACCTAGATCCTTTTAAATTAAAAATGAAGTTTTAAATCAATC
TAAAGTATATATGAGTAAACTTGGTCTGACAGTTACCAATGCTTAATCAGTGAGGCACCTATCTCAGCGA
TCTGTCTATTTCGTTCATCCATAGTTGCCTGACTCCCCGTCGTGTAGATAACTACGATACGGGAGGGCTT
ACCATCTGGCCCCAGTGCTGCAATGATACCGCGAGACCCACGCTCACCGGCTCCAGATTTATCAGCAATA
AACCAGCCAGCCGGAAGGGCCGAGCGCAGAAGTGGTCCTGCAACTTTATCCGCCTCCATCCAGTCTATTA
ATTGTTGCCGGGAAGCTAGAGTAAGTAGTTCGCCAGTTAATAGTTTGCGCAACGTTGTTGCCATTGCTAC
AGGCATCGTGGTGTCACGCTCGTCGTTTGGTATGGCTTCATTCAGCTCCGGTTCCCAACGATCAAGGCGA
GTTACATGATCCCCCATGTTGTGCAAAAAAGCGGTTAGCTCCTTCGGTCCTCCGATCGTTGTCAGAAGTA
AGTTGGCCGCAGTGTTATCACTCATGGTTATGGCAGCACTGCATAATTCTCTTACTGTCATGCCATCCGT
AAGATGCTTTTCTGTGACTGGTGAGTACTCAACCAAGTCATTCTGAGAATAGTGTATGCGGCGACCGAGT
TGCTCTTGCCCGGCGTCAATACGGGATAATACCGCGCCACATAGCAGAACTTTAAAAGTGCTCATCATTG
GAAAACGTTCTTCGGGGCGAAAACTCTCAAGGATCTTACCGCTGTTGAGATCCAGTTCGATGTAACCCAC
TCGTGCACCCAACTGATCTTCAGCATCTTTTACTTTCACCAGCGTTTCTGGGTGAGCAAAAACAGGAAGG
CAAAATGCCGCAAAAAAGGGAATAAGGGCGACACGGAAATGTTGAATACTCATACTCTTCCTTTTTCAAT
ATTATTGAAGCATTTATCAGGGTTATTGTCTCATGAGCGGATACATATTTGAATGTATTTAGAAAAATAA
ACAAATAGGGGTTCCGCGCACATTTCCCCGAAAAGTGCCACCTGACGTCGACGGATCGGGAGATCTCCCG
ATCCCCTATGGTGCACTCTCAGTACAATCTGCTCTGATGCCGCATAGTTAAGCCAGTATCTGCTCCCTGC
TTGTGTGTTGGAGGTCGCTGAGTAGTGCGCGAGCAAAATTTAAGCTACAACAAGGCAAGGCTTGACCGAC
AATTGCATGAAGAATCTGCTTAGGGTTAGGCGTTTTGCGCTGCTTCGCGATGTACGGGCCAGATATACGC
GTTGACATTGATTATTGACTAGTTATTAATAGTAATCAATTACGGGGTCATTAGTTCATAGCCCATATAT
GGAGTTCCGCGTTACATAACTTACGGTAAATGGCCCGCCTGGCTGACCGCCCAACGACCCCCGCCCATTG
ACGTCAATAATGACGTATGTTCCCATAGTAACGCCAATAGGGACTTTCCATTGACGTCAATGGGTGGAGT
ATTTACGGTAAACTGCCCACTTGGCAGTACATCAAGTGTATCATATGCCAAGTACGCCCCCTATTGACGT
CAATGACGGTAAATGGCCCGCCTGGCATTATGCCCAGTACATGACCTTATGGGACTTTCCTACTTGGCAG
TACATCTACGTATTAGTCATCGCTATTACCATGGTGATGCGGTTTTGGCAGTACATCAATGGGCGTGGAT
AGCGGTTTGACTCACGGGGATTTCCAAGTCTCCACCCCATTGACGTCAATGGGAGTTTGTTTTGGAACCA
AAATCAACGGGACTTTCCAAAATGTCGTAACAACTCCGCCCCATTGACGCAAATGGGCGGTAGGCGTGTA
CGGTGGGAGGTCTATATAAGCAGAGCTCTCCCTATCAGTGATAGAGATCTCCCTATCAGTGATAGAGATC
GTCGACGAGCTCGTTTAGTGAACCGTCAGATCGCCTGGAGACGCCATCCACGCTGTTTTGACCTCCATAG
AAGACACCGGGACCGATCCAGCC
