>Addgene plasmid #37323 | p45sheLL | addgene partial sequence | sequence record 49850 | CMV-F 5'-CGCAAATGGGCGGTAGGCGTG-3'
GAGATCTCCCTATCAGTGATAGAGATCGTCGACGAGCTCGTTTAGTGAACCGTCAGATCGCCTGGAGACG
CCATCCACGCTGTTTTGACCTCCATAGAAGACACCGGGACCGATCCAGCCTCCGGGGGATCCACTAGAGC
CACC
[646 nt withheld, positions 145-790]
