>Addgene plasmid #37323 | p45sheLL | addgene partial sequence | sequence record 49851 | WPRE-R 5'-CATAGCGTAAAAGGAGCAACA-3'
TTTGTAATCCAGAGGTTGATTATCGATAAGCTTGATATCGAATTCCTGCAGCCCGGGGGATCCACTAGCC
ATTCTAGATCGAACCACTTTGTACAAGAAAGCTGGGTCCCGGGCTCATGCGGCGACGAACCCGTCGGCGA
AGAAGTATGGGATCCTCTTCCTCTTCTTGGGGAAGTAGTAGTACCAGGGCCACAGGTAGTACTGGGTCCC
GTGGATGCCGATGTATGTTGTTGTACTGGCGTTTGTGGGGCTGGTGGAGGGCCACATGGGGGTGTGACTC
GGGAGGATGATATCGGGCCCGGTGTAGATGGGCACGTCCCAGGCGCTGGTCAGGGGCACGGTGACGTTGG
AATAGCTACTGGCGGCGGTGCTGGGCATTGTGAGACTGTATTTGGGGTAGGTGAAGCTCTTATGGATGGT
TGAGGGGGTGGTACTGGCGGGTGGCGGAAAATCGGCGTACACGTCGAAGAGATCGGAGTCGTTGGTGGCG
GAGATCAGGGGTTGGAGCTCGATCTCTTCGGTGGCGGCGATTGGAGAGATGTCGTGATAGAAGTGCACGC
GGCCGCCGATCTGCTTGCCGGACCTGGTGAACATTGTGGCGCGCTGGCCGAGGCGGGAGAAGCGGACGGT
CCCCCTGCGGCTACTCAGGGCGGGGCGGTGGAGCCTGATGATGTCCATGAAGTCACTGTCGGGGACGTTG
GATGTGGGTTCGAAACTCAAGGTTGTATCGAGTGGCTCG
